>Addgene plasmid #129411 | px335 Slc1a3 nickase 2 | addgene full sequence | sequence record 259979 | Addgene NGS Result
GAGGGCCTATTTCCCATGATTCCTTCATATTTGCATATACGATACAAGGCTGTTAGAGAGATAATTGGAA
TTAATTTGACTGTAAACACAAAGATATTAGTACAAAATACGTGACGTAGAAAGTAATAATTTCTTGGGTA
GTTTGCAGTTTTAAAATTATGTTTTAAAATGGACTATCATATGCTTACCGTAACTTGAAAGTATTTCGAT
TTCTTGGCTTTATATATCTTGTGGAAAGGACGAAACACCGCTTTCTTAAGCACCAAGTGTGTTTTAGAGC
TAGAAATAGCAAGTTAAAATAAGGCTAGTCCGTTATCAACTTGAAAAAGTGGCACCGAGTCGGTGCTTTT
TTGTTTTAGAGCTAGAAATAGCAAGTTAAAATAAGGCTAGTCCGTTTTTAGCGCGTGCGCCAATTCTGCA
GACAAATGGCTCTAGAGGTACCCGTTACATAACTTACGGTAAATGGCCCGCCTGGCTGACCGCCCAACGA
CCCCCGCCCATTGACGTCAATAGTAACGCCAATAGGGACTTTCCATTGACGTCAATGGGTGGAGTATTTA
CGGTAAACTGCCCACTTGGCAGTACATCAAGTGTATCATATGCCAAGTACGCCCCCTATTGACGTCAATG
ACGGTAAATGGCCCGCCTGGCATTGTGCCCAGTACATGACCTTATGGGACTTTCCTACTTGGCAGTACAT
CTACGTATTAGTCATCGCTATTACCATGGTCGAGGTGAGCCCCACGTTCTGCTTCACTCTCCCCATCTCC
CCCCCCTCCCCACCCCCAATTTTGTATTTATTTATTTTTTAATTATTTTGTGCAGCGATGGGGGCGGGGG
GGGGGGGGGGGCGCGCGCCRGGSGGGGSGGGGGGGGGSGGGGGGSGGGGSGGGGSGRGGCGGAGAGGTGC
GGCGGCAGCCAATCAGAGCGGCGCGCTCCGAAAGTTTCCTTTTATGGCGAGGCGGCGGCGGCGGCGGCCC
TATAAAAAGCGAAGCGCGCGGCGGGCGGGAGTCGCTGCGCGCTGCCTTCGCCCCGTGCCCCGCTCCGCCG
CCGCCTCGCGCCGCCCGCCCCGGCTCTGACTGACCGCGTTACTCCCACAGGTGAGCGGGCGGGACGGCCC
TTCTCCTCCGGGCTGTAATTAGCTGAGCAAGAGGTAAGGGTTTAAGGGATGGTTGGTTGGTGGGGTATTA
ATGTTTAATTACCTGGAGCACCTGCCTGAAATCACTTTTTTTCAGGTTGGACCGGTGCCACCATGTACCC
ATACGATGTTCCAGATTACGCTTCGCCGAAGAAAAAGCGCAAGGTCGAAGCGTCCGACAAGAAGTACAGC
ATCGGCCTGGCCATCGGCACCAACTCTGTGGGCTGGGCCGTGATCACCGACGAGTACAAGGTGCCCAGCA
AGAAATTCAAGGTGCTGGGCAACACCGACCGGCACAGCATCAAGAAGAACCTGATCGGAGCCCTGCTGTT
CGACAGCGGCGAAACAGCCGAGGCCACCCGGCTGAAGAGAACCGCCAGAAGAAGATACACCAGACGGAAG
AACCGGATCTGCTATCTGCAAGAGATCTTCAGCAACGAGATGGCCAAGGTGGACGACAGCTTCTTCCACA
GACTGGAAGAGTCCTTCCTGGTGGAAGAGGATAAGAAGCACGAGCGGCACCCCATCTTCGGCAACATCGT
GGACGAGGTGGCCTACCACGAGAAGTACCCCACCATCTACCACCTGAGAAAGAAACTGGTGGACAGCACC
GACAAGGCCGACCTGCGGCTGATCTATCTGGCCCTGGCCCACATGATCAAGTTCCGGGGCCACTTCCTGA
TCGAGGGCGACCTGAACCCCGACAACAGCGACGTGGACAAGCTGTTCATCCAGCTGGTGCAGACCTACAA
CCAGCTGTTCGAGGAAAACCCCATCAACGCCAGCGGCGTGGACGCCAAGGCCATCCTGTCTGCCAGACTG
AGCAAGAGCAGACGGCTGGAAAATCTGATCGCCCAGCTGCCCGGCGAGAAGAAGAATGGCCTGTTCGGCA
ACCTGATTGCCCTGAGCCTGGGCCTGACCCCCAACTTCAAGAGCAACTTCGACCTGGCCGAGGATGCCAA
ACTGCAGCTGAGCAAGGACACCTACGACGACGACCTGGACAACCTGCTGGCCCAGATCGGCGACCAGTAC
GCCGACCTGTTTCTGGCCGCCAAGAACCTGTCCGACGCCATCCTGCTGAGCGACATCCTGAGAGTGAACA
CCGAGATCACCAAGGCCCCCCTGAGCGCCTCTATGATCAAGAGATACGACGAGCACCACCAGGACCTGAC
CCTGCTGAAAGCTCTCGTGCGGCAGCAGCTGCCTGAGAAGTACAAAGAGATTTTCTTCGACCAGAGCAAG
AACGGCTACGCCGGCTACATTGACGGCGGAGCCAGCCAGGAAGAGTTCTACAAGTTCATCAAGCCCATCC
TGGAAAAGATGGACGGCACCGAGGAACTGCTCGTGAAGCTGAACAGAGAGGACCTGCTGCGGAAGCAGCG
GACCTTCGACAACGGCAGCATCCCCCACCAGATCCACCTGGGAGAGCTGCACGCCATTCTGCGGCGGCAG
GAAGATTTTTACCCATTCCTGAAGGACAACCGGGAAAAGATCGAGAAGATCCTGACCTTCCGCATCCCCT
ACTACGTGGGCCCTCTGGCCAGGGGAAACAGCAGATTCGCCTGGATGACCAGAAAGAGCGAGGAAACCAT
CACCCCCTGGAACTTCGAGGAAGTGGTGGACAAGGGCGCTTCCGCCCAGAGCTTCATCGAGCGGATGACC
AACTTCGATAAGAACCTGCCCAACGAGAAGGTGCTGCCCAAGCACAGCCTGCTGTACGAGTACTTCACCG
TGTATAACGAGCTGACCAAAGTGAAATACGTGACCGAGGGAATGAGAAAGCCCGCCTTCCTGAGCGGCGA
GCAGAAAAAGGCCATCGTGGACCTGCTGTTCAAGACCAACCGGAAAGTGACCGTGAAGCAGCTGAAAGAG
GACTACTTCAAGAAAATCGAGTGCTTCGACTCCGTGGAAATCTCCGGCGTGGAAGATCGGTTCAACGCCT
CCCTGGGCACATACCACGATCTGCTGAAAATTATCAAGGACAAGGACTTCCTGGACAATGAGGAAAACGA
GGACATTCTGGAAGATATCGTGCTGACCCTGACACTGTTTGAGGACAGAGAGATGATCGAGGAACGGCTG
AAAACCTATGCCCACCTGTTCGACGACAAAGTGATGAAGCAGCTGAAGCGGCGGAGATACACCGGCTGGG
GCAGGCTGAGCCGGAAGCTGATCAACGGCATCCGGGACAAGCAGTCCGGCAAGACAATCCTGGATTTCCT
GAAGTCCGACGGCTTCGCCAACAGAAACTTCATGCAGCTGATCCACGACGACAGCCTGACCTTTAAAGAG
GACATCCAGAAAGCCCAGGTGTCCGGCCAGGGCGATAGCCTGCACGAGCACATTGCCAATCTGGCCGGCA
GCCCCGCCATTAAGAAGGGCATCCTGCAGACAGTGAAGGTGGTGGACGAGCTCGTGAAAGTGATGGGCCG
GCACAAGCCCGAGAACATCGTGATCGAAATGGCCAGAGAGAACCAGACCACCCAGAAGGGACAGAAGAAC
AGCCGCGAGAGAATGAAGCGGATCGAAGAGGGCATCAAAGAGCTGGGCAGCCAGATCCTGAAAGAACACC
CCGTGGAAAACACCCAGCTGCAGAACGAGAAGCTGTACCTGTACTACCTGCAGAATGGGCGGGATATGTA
CGTGGACCAGGAACTGGACATCAACCGGCTGTCCGACTACGATGTGGACCATATCGTGCCTCAGAGCTTT
CTGAAGGACGACTCCATCGACAACAAGGTGCTGACCAGAAGCGACAAGAACCGGGGCAAGAGCGACAACG
TGCCCTCCGAAGAGGTCGTGAAGAAGATGAAGAACTACTGGCGGCAGCTGCTGAACGCCAAGCTGATTAC
CCAGAGAAAGTTCGACAATCTGACCAAGGCCGAGAGAGGCGGCCTGAGCGAACTGGATAAGGCCGGCTTC
ATCAAGAGACAGCTGGTGGAAACCCGGCAGATCACAAAGCACGTGGCACAGATCCTGGACTCCCGGATGA
ACACTAAGTACGACGAGAATGACAAGCTGATCCGGGAAGTGAAAGTGATCACCCTGAAGTCCAAGCTGGT
GTCCGATTTCCGGAAGGATTTCCAGTTTTACAAAGTGCGCGAGATCAACAACTACCACCACGCCCACGAC
GCCTACCTGAACGCCGTCGTGGGAACCGCCCTGATCAAAAAGTACCCTAAGCTGGAAAGCGAGTTCGTGT
ACGGCGACTACAAGGTGTACGACGTGCGGAAGATGATCGCCAAGAGCGAGCAGGAAATCGGCAAGGCTAC
CGCCAAGTACTTCTTCTACAGCAACATCATGAACTTTTTCAAGACCGAGATTACCCTGGCCAACGGCGAG
ATCCGGAAGCGGCCTCTGATCGAGACAAACGGCGAAACCGGGGAGATCGTGTGGGATAAGGGCCGGGATT
TTGCCACCGTGCGGAAAGTGCTGAGCATGCCCCAAGTGAATATCGTGAAAAAGACCGAGGTGCAGACAGG
CGGCTTCAGCAAAGAGTCTATCCTGCCCAAGAGGAACAGCGATAAGCTGATCGCCAGAAAGAAGGACTGG
GACCCTAAGAAGTACGGCGGCTTCGACAGCCCCACCGTGGCCTATTCTGTGCTGGTGGTGGCCAAAGTGG
AAAAGGGCAAGTCCAAGAAACTGAAGAGTGTGAAAGAGCTGCTGGGGATCACCATCATGGAAAGAAGCAG
CTTCGAGAAGAATCCCATCGACTTTCTGGAAGCCAAGGGCTACAAAGAAGTGAAAAAGGACCTGATCATC
AAGCTGCCTAAGTACTCCCTGTTCGAGCTGGAAAACGGCCGGAAGAGAATGCTGGCCTCTGCCGGCGAAC
TGCAGAAGGGAAACGAACTGGCCCTGCCCTCCAAATATGTGAACTTCCTGTACCTGGCCAGCCACTATGA
GAAGCTGAAGGGCTCCCCCGAGGATAATGAGCAGAAACAGCTGTTTGTGGAACAGCACAAGCACTACCTG
GACGAGATCATCGAGCAGATCAGCGAGTTCTCCAAGAGAGTGATCCTGGCCGACGCTAATCTGGACAAAG
TGCTGTCCGCCTACAACAAGCACCGGGATAAGCCCATCAGAGAGCAGGCCGAGAATATCATCCACCTGTT
TACCCTGACCAATCTGGGAGCCCCTGCCGCCTTCAAGTACTTTGACACCACCATCGACCGGAAGAGGTAC
ACCAGCACCAAAGAGGTGCTGGACGCCACCCTGATCCACCAGAGCATCACCGGCCTGTACGAGACACGGA
TCGACCTGTCTCAGCTGGGAGGCGACAGCCCCAAGAAGAAGAGAAAGGTGGAGGCCAGCTAAGAATTCCT
AGAGCTCGCTGATCAGCCTCGACTGTGCCTTCTAGTTGCCAGCCATCTGTTGTTTGCCCCTCCCCCGTGC
CTTCCTTGACCCTGGAAGGTGCCACTCCCACTGTCCTTTCCTAATAAAATGAGGAAATTGCATCGCATTG
TCTGAGTAGGTGTCATTCTATTCTGGGGGGTGGGGTGGGGCAGGACAGCAAGGGGGAGGATTGGGAAGAG
AATAGCAGGCATGCTGGGGAGCGGCCGCAGGAACCCCTAGTGATGGAGTTGGCCACTCCCTCTCTGCGCG
CTCGCTCGCTCACTGAGGCCGGGCGACCAAAGGTCGCCCGACGCCCGGGCTTTGCCCGGGCGGCCTCAGT
GAGCGAGCGAGCGCGCAGCTGCCTGCAGGGGCGCCTGATGCGGTATTTTCTCCTTACGCATCTGTGCGGT
ATTTCACACCGCATA
[95 nt withheld, positions 5896-5990]
T
[46 nt withheld, positions 5992-6037]
C
[141 nt withheld, positions 6039-6179]
CCTTTGACGTTGGAGTCCACGTTCTTT
[37 nt withheld, positions 6207-6243]
ACTCTATCTCGGGCTATTCTTTTGATTTATAAGGGATTTTGCCGATTTCGGTCTATTGGTTAAAAAATGA
GCTGATTTAACAAAAATTTAACGCGAATTTTAACAAAATATTAACGTTTACAATTTTATGGTGCACTCTC
AGTACAATCTGCTCTGATGCCGCATAGTTAAGCCAGCCCCGACACCCGCCAACACCCGCTGACGCGCCCT
GACGGGCTTGTCTGCTCCCGGCATCCGCTTACAGACAAGCTGTGACCGTCTCCGGGAGCTGCATGTGTCA
GAGGTTTTCACCGTCATCACCGAAACGCGCGAGACGAAAGGGCCTCGTGATACGCCTATTTTTATAGGTT
AATGTCATGATAATAATGGTTTCTTAGACGTCAGGTGGCACTTTTCGGGGAAATGTGCGCGGAACCCCTA
TTTGTTTATTTTTCTAAATACATTCAAATATGTATCCGCTCATGAGACAATAACCCTGATAAATGCTTCA
ATAATATTGAAAAAGGAAGAGTATGAGTATTCAACATTTCCGTGTCGCCCTTATTCCCTTTTTTGCGGCA
TTTTGCCTTCCTGTTTTTGCTCACCCAGAAACGCTGGTGAAAGTAAAAGATGCTGAAGATCAGTTGGGTG
CACGAGTGGGTTACATCGAACTGGATCTCAACAGCGGTAAGATCCTTGAGAGTTTTCGCCCCGAAGAACG
TTTTCCAATGATGAGCACTTTTAAAGTTCTGCTATGTGGCGCGGTATTATCCCGTATTGACGCCGGGCAA
GAGCAACTCGGTCGCCGCATACACTATTCTCAGAATGACTTGGTTGAGTACTCACCAGTCACAGAAAAGC
ATCTTACGGATGGCATGACAGTAAGAGAATTATGCAGTGCTGCCATAACCATGAGTGATAACACTGCGGC
CAACTTACTTCTGACAACGATCGGAGGACCGAAGGAGCTAACCGCTTTTTTGCACAACATGGGGGATCAT
GTAACTCGCCTTGATCGTTGGGAACCGGAGCTGAATGAAGCCATACCAAACGACGAGCGTGACACCACGA
TGCCTGTAGCAATGGCAACAACGTTGCGCAAACTATTAACTGGCGAACTACTTACTCTAGCTTCCCGGCA
ACAATTAATAGACTGGATGGAGGCGGATAAAGTTGCAGGACCACTTCTGCGCTCGGCCCTTCCGGCTGGC
TGGTTTATTGCTGATAAATCTGGAGCCGGTGAGCGTGGAAGCCGCGGTATCATTGCAGCACTGGGGCCAG
ATGGTAAGCCCTCCCGTATCGTAGTTATCTACACGACGGGGAGTCAGGCAACTATGGATGAACGAAATAG
ACAGATCGCTGAGATAGGTGCCTCACTGATTAAGCATTGGTAACTGTCAGACCAAGTTTACTCATATATA
CTTTAGATTGATTTAAAACTTCATTTTTAATTTAAAAGGATCTAGGTGAAGATCCTTTTTGATAATCTCA
TGACCAAAATCCCTTAACGTGAGTTTTCGTTCCACTGAGCGTCAGACCCCGTAGAAAAGATCAAAGGATC
TTCTTGAGATCCTTTTTTTCTGCGCGTAATCTGCTGCTTGCAAACAAAAAAACCACCGCTACCAGCGGTG
GTTTGTTTGCCGGATCAAGAGCTACCAACTCTTTTTCCGAAGGTAACTGGCTTCAGCAGAGCGCAGATAC
CAAATACTGTTCTTCTAGTGTAGCCGTAGTTAGGCCACCACTTCAAGAACTCTGTAGCACCGCCTACATA
CCTCGCTCTGCTAATCCTGTTACCAGTGGCTGCTGCCAGTGGCGATAAGTCGTGTCTTACCGGGTTGGAC
TCAAGACGATAGTTACCGGATAAGGCGCAGCGGTCGGGCTGAACGGGGGGTTCGTGCACACAGCCCAGCT
TGGAGCGAACGACCTACACCGAACTGAGATACCTACAGCGTGAGCTATGAGAAAGCGCCACGCTTCCCGA
AGGGAGAAAGGCGGACAGGTATCCGGTAAGCGGCAGGGTCGGAACAGGAGAGCGCACGAGGGAGCTTCCA
GGGGGAAACGCCTGGTATCTTTATAGTCCTGTCGGGTTTCGCCACCTCTGACTTGAGCGTCGATTTTTGT
GATGCTCGTCAGGGGGGCGGAGCCTATGGAAAAACGCCAGCAACGCGGCCTTTTTACGGTTCCTGGCCTT
TTGCTGGCCTTTTGCTCACATGT
Features (pLannotate 1.2.2; 18 found; start..end, strand, type, name):
      1..241     +  promoter       U6 promoter: RNA polymerase III promoter for human U6 snRNA
    271..346     +  misc_RNA       gRNA scaffold: guide RNA scaffold for the Streptococcus pyogenes CRISPR/Cas9 system
    353..396     +  misc_RNA       gRNA scaffold (fragment): guide RNA scaffold for the Streptococcus pyogenes CRISPR/Cas9 system
    443..728     +  enhancer       CMV enhancer: human cytomegalovirus immediate early enhancer; contains an 18-bp deletion relative to the standard CMV enhancer
    730..1007    +  promoter       chicken β-actin promoter: No description available
   1008..1235    +  intron         hybrid intron: hybrid between chicken β-actin (CBA) and minute virus of mice (MMV) introns (Gray et al., 2011)
   1256..1283    +  CDS            3xHA (fragment): three tandem HA epitope tags
   1316..3031    +  CDS            Cas9(N): N-terminal portion of Streptococcus pyogenes Cas9 (Zetsche et al., 2015)
   2918..5416    +  CDS            Cas9(C): C-terminal portion of Streptococcus pyogenes Cas9 (Zetsche et al., 2015)
   5483..5594    +  polyA_signal   bGH poly(A) signal: bovine growth hormone polyadenylation signal
   5699..5839    +  repeat_region  AAV2 ITR: inverted terminal repeat of adeno-associated virus serotype 2 inverted
   5844..5895    -  misc_feature   bom (fragment): basis of mobility region from pBR322
   5914..6369    +  rep_origin     f1 ori (sequence partly withheld): f1 bacteriophage origin of replication; arrow indicates direction of (+) strand synthesis
   6370..6419    -  misc_feature   bom (fragment): basis of mobility region from pBR322
   6521..6556    -  CDS            rop (fragment): Rop protein, which maintains plasmids at low copy number; rop
   6651..6755    +  promoter       AmpR promoter: bla
   6756..7616    +  CDS            AmpR: β-lactamase; bla; confers resistance to ampicillin, carbenicillin, and related antibiotics
   7787..8375    +  rep_origin     ori: high-copy-number ColE1/pMB1/pBR322/pUC origin of replication
