[The description below was written by a language model from this plasmid's Addgene catalogue record and pLannotate feature annotations shown in this document.]
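Description:
px335 Slc1a3 nickase 2 is a mammalian CRISPR expression plasmid of about 8.4 kb built on the pX335 backbone. It delivers a Streptococcus pyogenes Cas9 nickase together with a single guide RNA aimed at the terminal exon of the mouse Slc1a3 gene, which encodes the glutamate transporter also known as GLAST or EAAT1. In bacteria it is maintained at high copy through a ColE1/pUC-type origin and selected with ampicillin via the β-lactamase gene. An f1 phage origin and a single AAV2 inverted terminal repeat are also annotated in the backbone. With only one ITR detected, the feature table does not indicate a packageable AAV genome.

The plasmid carries two expression units. A human U6 RNA polymerase III promoter drives the guide, which was cloned through BbsI sites immediately upstream of the S. pyogenes gRNA scaffold. The short unannotated gap between promoter and scaffold corresponds to the spacer. Downstream, a hybrid promoter made of the CMV enhancer, the chicken β-actin promoter and a hybrid intron drives the Cas9 coding sequence. This is annotated as overlapping N- and C-terminal portions that together span the full gene, preceded by a short epitope-tag-like fragment and terminated by the bovine growth hormone polyadenylation signal. The nickase identity comes from the catalogue entry, since the mutation itself is not annotated.

The catalogue lists puromycin as a selectable marker, but no puromycin resistance cassette appears in the feature table, so this is unconfirmed. Because a nickase cuts only one strand, such plasmids are normally used in pairs with an offset guide, as the "2" in the name suggests. The associated work describes Slc1a3-2A-CreERT2 knock-in mice, consistent with use in targeting the end of the Slc1a3 coding region.
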