Addgene plasmid #129411: px335 Slc1a3 nickase 2
Purpose: Cas9n (nickase) with sgRNA directed to the terminal exon of mouse Slc1a3 gene
Depositing lab: Walker Jackson. Depositing organization: Linkopings Universitet. Publication: Slc1a3-2A-CreERT2 mice reveal unique features of Bergmann glia and augment a growing collection of Cre drivers and effectors in the 129S4 genetic background. Kaczmarczyk L, Reichenbach N, Blank N, Jonson M, Dittrich L, Petzold GC, Jackson WS. Sci Rep. 2021 Mar 8;11(1):5412. doi: 10.1038/s41598-021-84887-2. PubMed 33686166.
Backbone
  Vector backbone: pX335
  Total vector size (bp): 8437
  Vector type: Mammalian Expression, Mouse Targeting, CRISPR
  Selectable markers: Puromycin
Growth in bacteria
  Bacterial resistance: Ampicillin, 100 μg/mL
  Growth temperature: 37°C
  Growth strain: NEB Stable
  Copy number: High Copy
Gene/Insert
  Gene/Insert name: sgRNA targeting Slc1a3
  Species: M. musculus (mouse)
  Entrez Gene: Slc1a3 (a.k.a. B430115D02Rik, Eaat1, GLAST, GLAST-1, GLU-T, GluT-1, Gmt1, MGluT1)
  Cloning method: Restriction Enzyme; 5′ cloning site BbsI (unknown if destroyed); 3′ cloning site BbsI (unknown if destroyed)
  Sequencing primers: 5′ U6
Terms and licenses: Academic/Nonprofit Terms; Industry Terms: Not Available to Industry
How to cite: px335 Slc1a3 nickase 2 was a gift from Walker Jackson (Addgene plasmid # 129411 ; http://n2t.net/addgene:129411 ; RRID:Addgene_129411)
